>Addgene plasmid #215887 | psiCHECK-1-miR-376a2(3p)-I-type | addgene full sequence | sequence record 443595 | Addgene NGS Result
AGATCTGCGCAGCACCATGGCCTGAAATAACCTCTGAAAGAGGAACTTGGTTAGGTACCTTCTGAGGCGG
AAAGAACCAGCTGTGGAATGTGTGTCAGTTAGGGTGTGGAAAGTCCCCAGGCTCCCCAGCAGGCAGAAGT
ATGCAAAGCATGCATCTCAATTAGTCAGCAACCAGGTGTGGAAAGTCCCCAGGCTCCCCAGCAGGCAGAA
GTATGCAAAGCATGCATCTCAATTAGTCAGCAACCATAGTCCCGCCCCTAACTCCGCCCATCCCGCCCCT
AACTCCGCCCAGTTCCGCCCATTCTCCGCCCCATGGCTGACTAATTTTTTTTATTTATGCAGAGGCCGAG
GCCGCCTCGGCCTCTGAGCTATTCCAGAAGTAGTGAGGAGGCTTTTTTGGAGGCCTAGGCTTTTGCAAAA
AGCTTGATTCTTCTGACACAACAGTCTCGAACTTAAGCTGCAGAAGTTGGTCGTGAGGCACTGGGCAGGT
AAGTATCAAGGTTACAAGACAGGTTTAAGGAGACCAATAGAAACTGGGCTTGTCGAGACAGAGAAGACTC
TTGCGTTTCTGATAGGCACCTATTGGTCTTACTGACATCCACTTTGCCTTTCTCTCCACAGGTGTCCACT
CCCAGTTCAATTACAGCTCTTAAGGCTAGAGTACTTAATACGACTCACTATAGGCTAGCCACCATGGCTT
CCAAGGTGTACGACCCCGAGCAACGCAAACGCATGATCACTGGGCCTCAGTGGTGGGCTCGCTGCAAGCA
AATGAACGTGCTGGACTCCTTCATCAACTACTATGATTCCGAGAAGCACGCCGAGAACGCCGTGATTTTT
CTGCATGGTAACGCTGCCTCCAGCTACCTGTGGAGGCACGTCGTGCCTCACATCGAGCCCGTGGCTAGAT
GCATCATCCCTGATCTGATCGGAATGGGTAAGTCCGGCAAGAGCGGGAATGGCTCATATCGCCTCCTGGA
TCACTACAAGTACCTCACCGCTTGGTTCGAGCTGCTGAACCTTCCAAAGAAAATCATCTTTGTGGGCCAC
GACTGGGGGGCTTGTCTGGCCTTTCACTACTCCTACGAGCACCAAGACAAGATCAAGGCCATCGTCCATG
CTGAGAGTGTCGTGGACGTGATCGAGTCCTGGGACGAGTGGCCTGACATCGAGGAGGATATCGCCCTGAT
CAAGAGCGAAGAGGGCGAGAAAATGGTGCTTGAGAATAACTTCTTCGTCGAGACCATGCTCCCAAGCAAG
ATCATGCGGAAACTGGAGCCTGAGGAGTTCGCTGCCTACCTGGAGCCATTCAAGGAGAAGGGCGAGGTTA
GACGGCCTACCCTCTCCTGGCCTCGCGAGATCCCTCTCGTTAAGGGAGGCAAGCCCGACGTCGTCCAGAT
TGTCCGCAACTACAACGCCTACCTTCGGGCCAGCGACGATCTGCCTAAGATGTTCATCGAGTCCGACCCT
GGGTTCTTTTCCAACGCTATTGTCGAGGGAGCTAAGAAGTTCCCTAACACCGAGTTCGTGAAGGTGAAGG
GCCTCCACTTCAGCCAGGAGGACGCTCCAGATGAAATGGGTAAGTACATCAAGAGCTTCGTGGAGCGCGT
GCTGAAGAACGAGCAGTAATTCTAGGCGATCGCTCGAGTATGCTCGATAATTCTATGAACCTATGCTCGA
TAATTCTATGAACCTATGCTCGATAATTCTATGAACCGAATTCGTTTAAACCTAGAGCGGCCGCTGGCCG
CAATAAAATATCTTTATTTTCATTACATCTGTGTGTTGGTTTTTTGTGTGAGGATCCAGGTGGCACTTTT
CGGGGAAATGTGCGCGGAACCCCTATTTGTTTATTTTTCTAAATACATTCAAATATGTATCCGCTCATGA
GACAATAACCCTGATAAATGCTTCAATAATATTGAAAAAGGAAGAGTATGAGTATTCAACATTTCCGTGT
CGCCCTTATTCCCTTTTTTGCGGCATTTTGCCTTCCTGTTTTTGCTCACCCAGAAACGCTGGTGAAAGTA
AAAGATGCTGAAGATCAGTTGGGTGCACGAGTGGGTTACATCGAACTGGATCTCAACAGCGGTAAGATCC
TTGAGAGTTTTCGCCCCGAAGAACGTTTTCCAATGATGAGCACTTTTAAAGTTCTGCTATGTGGCGCGGT
ATTATCCCGTATTGACGCCGGGCAAGAGCAACTCGGTCGCCGCATACACTATTCTCAGAATGACTTGGTT
GAGTACTCACCAGTCACAGAAAAGCATCTTACGGATGGCATGACAGTAAGAGAATTATGCAGTGCTGCCA
TAACCATGAGTGATAACACTGCGGCCAACTTACTTCTGACAACGATCGGAGGACCGAAGGAGCTAACCGC
TTTTTTGCACAACATGGGGGATCATGTAACTCGCCTTGATCGTTGGGAACCGGAGCTGAATGAAGCCATA
CCAAACGACGAGCGTGACACCACGATGCCTGTAGCAATGGCAACAACGTTGCGCAAACTATTAACTGGCG
AACTACTTACTCTAGCTTCCCGGCAACAATTAATAGACTGGATGGAGGCGGATAAAGTTGCAGGACCACT
TCTGCGCTCGGCCCTTCCGGCTGGCTGGTTTATTGCTGATAAATCTGGAGCCGGTGAGCGTGGGTCTCGC
GGTATCATTGCAGCACTGGGGCCAGATGGTAAGCCCTCCCGTATCGTAGTTATCTACACGACGGGGAGTC
AGGCAACTATGGATGAACGAAATAGACAGATCGCTGAGATAGGTGCCTCACTGATTAAGCATTGGTAACT
GTCAGACCAAGTTTACTCATATATACTTTAGATTGATTTAAAACTTCATTTTTAATTTAAAAGGATCTAG
GTGAAGATCCTTTTTGATAATCTCATGACCAAAATCCCTTAACGTGAGTTTTCGTTCCACTGAGCGTCAG
ACCCCGTAGAAAAGATCAAAGGATCTTCTTGAGATCCTTTTTTTCTGCGCGTAATCTGCTGCTTGCAAAC
AAAAAAACCACCGCTACCAGCGGTGGTTTGTTTGCCGGATCAAGAGCTACCAACTCTTTTTCCGAAGGTA
ACTGGCTTCAGCAGAGCGCAGATACCAAATACTGTTCTTCTAGTGTAGCCGTAGTTAGGCCACCACTTCA
AGAACTCTGTAGCACCGCCTACATACCTCGCTCTGCTAATCCTGTTACCAGTGGCTGCTGCCAGTGGCGA
TAAGTCGTGTCTTACCGGGTTGGACTCAAGACGATAGTTACCGGATAAGGCGCAGCGGTCGGGCTGAACG
GGGGGTTCGTGCACACAGCCCAGCTTGGAGCGAACGACCTACACCGAACTGAGATACCTACAGCGTGAGC
TATGAGAAAGCGCCACGCTTCCCGAAGGGAGAAAGGCGGACAGGTATCCGGTAAGCGGCAGGGTCGGAAC
AGGAGAGCGCACGAGGGAGCTTCCAGGGGGAAACGCCTGGTATCTTTATAGTCCTGTCGGGTTTCGCCAC
CTCTGACTTGAGCGTCGATTTTTGTGATGCTCGTCAGGGGGGCGGAGCCTATGGAAAAACGCCAGCAACG
CGGCCTTTTTACGGTTCCTGGCCTTTTGCTGGCCTTTTGCTCACATGGCTCGAC
Features (pLannotate 1.2.2; 8 found; start..end, strand, type, name):
     62..419     +  promoter       SV40 promoter: SV40 enhancer and early promoter
    489..621     +  intron         chimeric intron: chimera between introns from human β-globin and immunoglobulin heavy chain genes
    666..684     +  promoter       T7 promoter: promoter for bacteriophage T7 RNA polymerase
    694..1629    +  CDS            hRluc: Renilla luciferase human codon-optimized
   1752..1800    +  polyA_signal   poly(A) signal: synthetic polyadenylation signal
   1833..1937    +  promoter       AmpR promoter: bla
   1938..2798    +  CDS            AmpR: β-lactamase; bla; confers resistance to ampicillin, carbenicillin, and related antibiotics
   2969..3557    +  rep_origin     ori: high-copy-number ColE1/pMB1/pBR322/pUC origin of replication
