[The description below was written by a language model from this plasmid's Addgene catalogue record and pLannotate feature annotations shown in this document.]
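Description:
psiCHECK-1-miR-376a2(3p)-I-type is a mammalian expression reporter plasmid built on the psiCHECK-1 backbone and designed to measure microRNA-mediated silencing. It is propagated in E. coli as a high-copy plasmid through a ColE1/pUC-type origin of replication and is selected with ampicillin via a β-lactamase (AmpR) gene driven by its own bla promoter. The sequenced construct is compact, at about 3.6 kb.

The reporter unit consists of the SV40 enhancer and early promoter, followed by a chimeric intron derived from human β-globin and immunoglobulin heavy chain introns, which generally improves expression in mammalian cells. Next comes a human codon-optimized Renilla luciferase (hRluc) coding sequence, terminated by a synthetic poly(A) signal. A T7 promoter sits just upstream of the luciferase gene and could allow in vitro transcription. According to the catalogue entry, the insert is three tandem repeats of a seed-matched target sequence for human miR-376a2(3p) in its "I-type" form, meaning the A-to-I edited version of the miRNA examined in the associated study. These sites are described as lying in the luciferase 3'UTR. The feature table does not annotate them, but the unannotated interval between the end of hRluc and the poly(A) signal is consistent with that placement. The exact cloning sites are not recorded.

When the matching miRNA is present in transfected cells, it binds the seed-matched sites and represses the transcript, lowering Renilla luciferase activity and so giving a quantitative readout of silencing efficacy. This plasmid carries only the Renilla reporter, with no second luciferase annotated for normalization.
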