Addgene plasmid #215887: psiCHECK-1-miR-376a2(3p)-I-type
Purpose: This plasmid encodes luciferase which has microRNA binding sites in 3'UTR for detecting the microRNA silencing activity.
Depositing lab: Kumiko Ui-Tei. Depositing organization: The University of Tokyo. Publication: A robust model for quantitative prediction of the silencing efficacy of wild-type and A-to-I edited miRNAs. Tian S, Terai G, Kobayashi Y, Kimura Y, Abe H, Asai K, Ui-Tei K. RNA Biol. 2020 Feb;17(2):264-280. doi: 10.1080/15476286.2019.1678364. Epub 2019 Nov 1. PubMed 31601146.
Backbone
  Vector backbone: psiCHECK-1
  Vector type: Mammalian Expression
Growth in bacteria
  Bacterial resistance: Ampicillin, 100 μg/mL
  Growth temperature: 37°C
  Growth strain: DH5alpha
  Copy number: High Copy
Gene/Insert
  Gene/Insert name: three tandem repeats of seed-matched (SM) sequence of miR-376a2(3p)-I-type
  Species: H. sapiens (human)
  Entrez Gene: MIR376A2 (a.k.a. MIR376A-2, MIRN376A-2, MIRN376A2, mir-376a-2)
  Cloning method: Restriction Enzyme; 5′ cloning site Unknown (unknown if destroyed)
Terms and licenses: Academic/Nonprofit Terms; Industry Terms: Not Available to Industry
How to cite: psiCHECK-1-miR-376a2(3p)-I-type was a gift from Kumiko Ui-Tei (Addgene plasmid # 215887 ; http://n2t.net/addgene:215887 ; RRID:Addgene_215887)
